Addgene plasmid #29133: pEMS1261
Purpose: Expression of the reporter gene under the control of the MiniPromoter in this plasmid has not been tested
Depositing lab: Elizabeth Simpson. Depositing organization: University of British Columbia. Publication: A regulatory toolbox of MiniPromoters to drive selective expression in the brain. Portales-Casamar E, Swanson DJ, Liu L, de Leeuw CN, Banks KG, Ho Sui SJ, Fulton DL, Ali J, Amirabbasi M, Arenillas DJ, Babyak N, Black SF, Bonaguro RJ, Brauer E, Candido TR, Castellarin M, Chen J, Chen Y, Cheng JC, Chopra V, Docking TR, Dreolini L, D'Souza CA, Flynn EK, Glenn R, Hatakka K, Hearty TG, Imanian B, Jiang S, Khorasan-zadeh S, Komljenovic I, Laprise S, Liao NY, Lim JS, Lithwick S, Liu F, Liu J, Lu M, McConechy M, McLeod AJ, Milisavljevic M, Mis J, O'Connor K, Palma B, Palmquist DL, Schmouth JF, Swanson MI, Tam B, Ticoll A, Turner JL, Varhol R, Vermeulen J, Watkins RF, Wilson G, Wong BK, Wong SH, Wong TY, Yang GS, Ypsilanti AR, Jones SJ, Holt RA, Goldowitz D, Wasserman WW, Simpson EM. Proc Natl Acad Sci U S A. 2010 Sep 21. 107(38):16589-94. 10.1073/pnas.1009158107 PubMed 20807748.
Backbone
  Vector backbone: pEMS1307
  Backbone size w/o insert (bp): 16482
  Vector type: Pleiades Promoter Project [sic, Pleaides Plieades]
Growth in bacteria
  Bacterial resistance: Ampicillin, 100 μg/mL
  Growth temperature: 37°C
  Growth strain: DH5alpha
  Growth instructions: DH10B
  Copy number: High Copy
Gene/Insert
  Gene/Insert name: Ple215 (alt name: TAC1)
  Species: H. sapiens (human)
  Insert size (bp): 1399
  Entrez Gene: TAC1 (a.k.a. Hs.2563, NK2, NKNA, NPK, TAC2)
  Tag / fusion protein: EGFP-NLS (C terminal on backbone)
  Cloning method: Restriction Enzyme; 5′ cloning site FseI (unknown if destroyed); 3′ cloning site AscI (unknown if destroyed)
  Sequencing primers: 5′ Unknown
Terms and licenses: Academic/Nonprofit Terms; Industry Terms: Not Available to Industry
How to cite: pEMS1261 was a gift from Elizabeth Simpson (Addgene plasmid # 29133 ; http://n2t.net/addgene:29133 ; RRID:Addgene_29133)
