[The description below was written by a language model from this plasmid's Addgene catalogue record.]
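Description:
pEMS1261 is a reporter plasmid from the Pleiades Promoter Project, a collection of compact human regulatory constructs ("MiniPromoters") designed to drive selective gene expression in defined regions or cell types of the brain. It is built on the large pEMS1307 backbone (about 16.5 kb without insert) and is maintained in E. coli as a high-copy plasmid under ampicillin selection. The record gives no feature table, so the origin of replication and the other elements that make up this sizeable backbone are not stated here.

The insert is Ple215, a roughly 1.4 kb MiniPromoter assembled from human regulatory sequence of TAC1, the tachykinin precursor 1 gene. It was cloned by restriction digestion between FseI and AscI sites, which places it upstream of an EGFP-NLS reporter carried on the backbone. Although the catalogue lists EGFP-NLS as a C-terminal tag, the insert is a promoter rather than a coding sequence. In practice, the MiniPromoter is meant to drive transcription of a green fluorescent protein carrying a nuclear localisation signal. This signal concentrates fluorescence in the nucleus, making individual expressing cells easier to identify and count.

The intended use is to test whether this small TAC1-derived element can reproduce restricted expression resembling that of the source gene. However, the depositor states explicitly that reporter expression under this MiniPromoter has not been tested in this plasmid, so its activity and specificity should be regarded as unverified. The record also does not describe the delivery route or host system for expression studies.
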