>Addgene plasmid #29133 | pEMS1261 | addgene partial sequence | sequence record 38736 | EGFP-N 5'-CGTCGCCGTCCAGCTCGACCAG-3'
TCGCCCTTGCTCACCATGGTGGCGGAAGTTCCTATACCTTTTGAAGAATAGGAACTTCGGAATAGGAACT
TCGGCGCGCCGTTGGATTTCTTGGAAGGGGTAGGAGGAGAAGACACCAAAGAGAGAAATAATGTATCTAT
TAGGGGTGGTTATCCAAGAGTTAAAGCAACAGAATTTTCTGCCCCACAACGGATGAACCAAGATCAAAAA
CATAAGGACTGAAGTCTCACCTGTACCGGTTAGGCGAGAGAATCGCGTCCCAAAGATTCTCCAACCCTCT
TCTCCCTGAATCCCAACTCCCCCAGCCCCCTAACCCACCAACCCACACCTTCAAACCAGGAAACTCTGCA
GGTGGAAGACAAAGAGGGGCGTTGGCGTTTGGGAAGCCAGTCTCCCCACTGTCCCTCGCCGCAGCGGCGC
CCCCAGCGCGGCCACCTCGGACAGATGCGGGGCGGGGTGACCCGGGCAGCCGCGGCCAGCACCGCGCGGG
CACTTACTGCGACGGACAGTCCCGCGGGGTGCTGAGTTTCTCTGGTTCCTCCGAGCGCACGCTGGTCGCT
CCGCACTCTCGGTAGCTGCCGCCGGGAAGGAGGTCCGAGCGCGCTCTTTCGCCTGCTCAGTGCCTTGCGG
TATTTATCCCAGCCTCCTTGAGCCTCCAGACCCACGTGACATTCTCCCCACGCGACTTTCTGCTCAATAT
TTAATTAGCCGCCTCCTCTCCTTTCGCTTGCGTGATTGAGAGTTTCCGAGACGGTAACTCGTCGATGCCC
ATAACATCTGGACCCAATTGGGTTCTAAATGACGCAATTTTAGGAAAATCGAGGTCTCGCCATCCAATCC
GGAGCGGCCTGCTTCCGTCTGCAGATCTGACGCCCCC
